>Addgene plasmid #174783 | pZA72 | addgene full sequence | sequence record 346652 | Addgene NGS Result
GGGACACGAAGTGGTTTAAACTATCAGTGTTTGACAGGATATATTGGCGGGTAAACCTAAGAGAAAAGAG
CGTTTATTAGAATAATCGGATATTTAAAAGGGCGTGAAAAGGTTTATCCGTTCGTCCATTTGTATGTGCC
AACCACAGGAACCGTAAAAAGGCCGCGTTGCTGGCGTTTTTCCATAGGCTCCGCCCCCCTGACGAGCATC
ACAAAAATCGACGCTCAAGTCAGAGGTGGCGAAACCCGACAGGACTATAAAGATACCAGGCGTTTCCCCC
TGGAAGCTCCCTCGTGCGCTCTCCTGTTCCGACCCTGCCGCTTACCGGATACCTGTCCGCCTTTCTCCCT
TCGGGAAGCGTGGCGCTTTCTCATAGCTCACGCTGTAGGTATCTCAGTTCGGTGTAGGTCGTTCGCTCCA
AGCTGGGCTGTGTGCACGAACCCCCCGTTCAGCCCGACCGCTGCGCCTTATCCGGTAACTATCGTCTTGA
GTCCAACCCGGTAAGACACGACTTATCGCCACTGGCAGCAGCCACTGGTAACAGGATTAGCAGAGCGAGG
TATGTAGGCGGTGCTACAGAGTTCTTGAAGTGGTGGCCTAACTACGGCTACACTAGAAGGACAGTATTTG
GTATCTGCGCTCTGCTGAAGCCAGTTACCTTCGGAAAAAGAGTTGGTAGCTCTTGATCCGGCAAACAAAC
CACCGCTGGTAGCGGTGGTTTTTTTGTTTGCAAGCAGCAGATTACGCGCAGAAAAAAAGGATCTCAAGAA
GATCCTTTGATCTTTTCTACGGGGTCTGACGCTCAGTGGAACGAAAACTCACGTTAAGGGATTTTGGTCA
TGAGATTATCAAAAAGGATCTTCACCTAGATCCTTTTAAATTAAAAATGAAGTTTTAAATCAATCTAAAG
TATATATGAGTAAACTTGGTCTGACAGCTAAAACAATTCATCCAGTAAAATATAATATTTTATTTTCTCC
CAATCAGGCTTGATCCCCAGTAAGTCAAAAAATAGCTCGACATACTGTTCTTCCCCGATATCCTCCCTGA
TCGACCGGACGCAGAAGGCAATGTCATACCACTTGTCCGCCCTGCCGCTTCTCCCAAGATCAATAAAGCC
ACTTACTTTGCCATCTTTCACAAAGATGTTGCTGTCTCCCAGGTCGCCGTGGGAAAAGACAAGTTCCTCT
TCGGGCTTTTCCGTCTTTAAAAAATCATACAGCTCGCGCGGATCTTTAAATGGAGTGTCCTCTTCCCAGT
TTTCGCAATCCACATCGGCCAGATCGTTATTCAGTAAGTAATCCAATTCGGCTAAGCGGCTGTCTAAGCT
ATTCGTATAGGGACAATCCGATATGTCGATGGAGTGAAAGAGCCTGATGCACTCCGCATACAGCTCGATA
ATCTTTTCAGGGCTTTGTTCATCTTCATACTCTTCCGAGCAAAGGACGCCATCGGCCTCACTCATGAGCA
GATTGCTCCAGCCATCATGCCGTTCAAAGTGCAGGACCTTTGGAACAGGCAGCTTTCCTTCCAGCCATAG
CATCATGTCCTTTTCCCGTTCCACATCATAGGTGGTCCCTTTATACCGGCTGTCCGTCATTTTTAAATAT
AGGTTTTCATTTTCTCCCACCAGCTTATATACCTTAGCAGGAGACATTCCTTCCGTATCTTTTGCGCAGC
GGTATTTTTCGATCAGTTTTTTCAATTCCGGTGATATTCTCATTTTAGCCATACTCTTCCTTTTTCAATA
TTATTGAAGCATTTATCAAGGTTATTGTCTCATGAGCGGATACATATTTGAATGTATTTAGAAAAATAAA
CAAATAGGGGTTCCGCGCACGAATTGGCCAGCGCTGCCATTTTTGGGGTGAGGCCGTTCGCGGCCGAGGG
GCGCAGCCCCTGGGGGGATGGGAGCTCGGTGCCTTGATGTGGGCGCCGGCGGTCGAGTGGCGACGGCGCG
GCTTGTCCGCGCCCTGGTAGATTGCCTGGCCGTAGGCCAGCCATTTTTGAGCGGCCAGCGGCCGCGATAG
GCCGACGCGAAGCGGCGGGGCGTAGGGAGCGCAGCGACCGAAGGGTAGGCGCTTTTTGCAGCTCTTCGGC
TGTGCGCTGGCCAGACAGTTATGCACAGGCCAGGCGGGTTTTAAGAGTTTTAATAAGTTTTAAAGAGTTT
TAGGCGGAAAAATCGCCTTTTTTCTCTTTTATATCAGTCACTTACATGTGTGACCGGTTCCCAATGTACG
GCTTTGGGTTCCCAATGTACGGGTTCCGGTTCCCAATGTACGGCTTTGGGTTCCCAATGTACGTGCTATC
CACAGGAAAGAAGCTTTTTCGACCTTTTTCCCCTGCTAGGGCAATTTGCCCTAGCATCTGCTCCGTACAT
TAGGAACCGGCGGATGCTTCGCCCTCGATCAGGTTGCGGTAGCGCATGACTAGGATCGGGCCAGCCTGCC
CCGCCTCCTCCTTCAAATCGTACTCCGGCAGGTCATTTGACCCGATCAGCTTGCGCACGGTGAAACAGAA
CTTCTTGAACTCTCCGGCGCTGCCACTGCGTTCGTAGATCGTCTTGAACAACCATCTGGCTTCTGCCTTG
CCTGCGGCGCGGCGTGCCAGGCGGTAGAGAAAACGGCCGATGCCGGGATCGATCAAAAAGTAATCGGGGT
GAACCGTCAGCACGTCCGGGTTCTTGCCTTCTGTGATCTCGCGGTACATCCAATCAGCTAGCTCGATCTC
GATGTACTCCGGCCGCCCGGTTTCGCTCTTTACGATCTTGTAGCGGCTAATCAAGGCTTCACCCTCGGAT
ACCGTCACCAGGCGGCCGTTCTTGGCCTTCTTCGTACGCTGCATGGCAACGTGCGTGGTGTTTAACCGAA
TGCAGGTTTCTACCAGGTCGTCTTTCTGCTTTCCGCCATCGGCTCGCCGGCAGAACTTGAGTACGTCCGC
AACGTGTGGACGGAACACGCGGCCGGGCTTGTCTCCCTTCCCTTCCCGGTATCGGTTCATGGATTCGGTT
AGATGGGAAACCGCCATCAGTACCAGGTCGTAATCCCACACACTGGCCATGCCGGCCGGCCCTGCGGAAA
CCTCTACGTGCCCGTCTGGAAGCTCGTAGCGGATCACCTCGCCAGCTCGTCGGTCACGCTTCGACAGACG
GAAAACGGCCACGTCCATGATGCTGCGACTATCGCGGGTGCCCACGTCATAGAGCATCGGAACGAAAAAA
TCTGGTTGCTCGTCGCCCTTGGGCGGCTTCCTAATCGACGACGCACCGGCTGCCGGCGGTTGCCGGGATT
CTTTGCGGATTCGATCAGCGGCCGCTTGCCACGATTCACCGGGGCGTGCTTCTGCCTCGATGCGTTGCCG
CTGGGCGGCCTGCGCGGCCTTCAACTTCTCCACCAGGTCATCACCCAGCGCCGCGCCGATTTGTACCGGG
CCGGATGGTTTGCGACCGCTCACGCCGATTCCTCGGGCTTGGGGGTTCCAGTGCCATTGCAGGGCCGGCA
GACAACCCAGCCGCTTACGCCTGGCCAACCGCCCGTTCCTCCACACATGGGGCATTCCACGGCGTCGGTG
CCTGGTTGTTCTTGATTTTCCATGCCGCCTCCTTTAGCCGCTAAAATTCATCTACTCATTTATTCATTTG
CTCATTTACTCTGGTAGCTGCGCGATGTATTCAGATAGCAGCTCGGTAATGGTCTTGCCTTGGCGTACCG
CGTACATCTTCAGCTTGGTGTGATCCTCCGCCGGCAACTGAAAGTTGACCCGCTTCATGGCTGGCGTGTC
TGCCAGGCTGGCCAACGTTGCAGCCTTGCTGCTGCGTGCGCTCGGACGGCCGGCACTTAGCGTGTTTGTG
CTTTTGCTCATTTTCTCTTTACCTCATTAACTCAAATGAGTTTTGATTTAATTTCAGCGGCCAGCGCCTG
GACCTCGCGGGCAGCGTCGCCCTCGGGTTCTGATTCAAGAACGGTTGTGCCGGCGGCGGCAGTGCCTGGG
TAGCTCACGCGCTGCGTGATACGGGACTCAAGAATGGGCAGCTCGTACCCGGCCAGCGCCTCGGCAACCT
CACCGCCGATGCGCGTGCCTTTGATCGCCCGCGACACGACAAAGGCCGCTTGTAGCCTTCCATCCGTGAC
CTCAATGCGCTGCTTAACCAGCTCCACCAGGTCGGCGGTGGCCCATATGTCGTAAGGGCTTGGCTGCACC
GGAATCAGCACGAAGTCGGCTGCCTTGATCGCGGACACAGCCAAGTCCGCCGCCTGGGGCGCTCCGTCGA
TCACTACGAAGTCGCGCCGGCCGATGGCCTTCACGTCGCGGTCAATCGTCGGGCGGTCGATGCCGACAAC
GGTTAGCGGTTGATCTTCCCGCACGGCCGCCCAATCGCGGGCACTGCCCTGGGGATCGGAATCGACTAAC
AGAACATCGGCCCCGGCGAGTTGCAGGGCGCGGGCTAGATGGGTTGCGATGGTCGTCTTGCCTGACCCGC
CTTTCTGGTTAAGTACAGCGATAACCTTCATGCGTTCCCCTTGCGTATTTGTTTATTTACTCATCGCATC
ATATACGCAGCGACCGCATGACGCAAGCTGTTTTACTCAAATACACATCACCTTTTTAGACGGCGGCGCT
CGGTTTCTTCAGCGGCCAAGCTGGCCGGCCAGGCCGCCAGCTTGGCATCAGACAAACCGGCCAGGATTTC
ATGCAGCCGCACGGCTGATGGGCTGCCTGTATCGAGTGGTGATTTTGTGCCGAGCTGCCGGTCGGGGAGC
TGTTGGCTGGCTGGTGGCAGGATATATTGTGGTGTAAACAAATTGACGCTTAGACAACTTAATAACACAT
TGCGGACGTTTTTAATGTACTGGGGTGGATGCAGTGGGCCCCACTCTGTGTGCCGAATTCGGATCCGGAG
AGCGGAGAATTAAGGGAGTCACGTTATGACCCCCGCCGATGACGCGGGACAAGCCGTTTTACGTTTGGAA
CTGACAGAACCGCAACGTTGAAGGAGCCACTCAGCCGCGGGTTTCTGGAGTTTAATGAGCTAAGCACATA
CGTCAGAAACCATTATTGCGCGTTCAAAAGTCGCCTAAGGTCACTATCAGCTAGCAAATATTTCTTGTCA
AAAATGCTCCACTGACGTTCCATAAATTCCCCTCGGTATCCAATTAGAGTCTCATATTCACTCTCAATCC
AAATAATCTGCACCGGATCTGGATCGTTTCGCATGATTGAACAAGATGGATTGCACGCAGGTTCTCCGGC
CGCTTGGGTGGAGAGGCTATTCGGCTATGACTGGGCACAACAGACAATCGGCTGCTCTGATGCCGCCGTG
TTCCGGCTGTCAGCGCAGGGGCGCCCGGTTCTTTTTGTCAAGACCGACCTGTCCGGTGCCCTGAATGAAC
TCCAGGACGAGGCAGCGCGGCTATCGTGGCTGGCCACGACGGGCGTTCCTTGCGCAGCTGTGCTCGACGT
TGTCACTGAAGCGGGAAGGGACTGGCTGCTATTGGGCGAAGTGCCGGGGCAGGATCTCCTGTCATCTCAC
CTTGCTCCTGCCGAGAAAGTATCCATCATGGCTGATGCAATGCGGCGGCTGCATACGCTTGATCCGGCTA
CCTGCCCATTCGACCACCAAGCGAAACATCGCATCGAGCGAGCACGTACTCGGATGGAAGCCGGTCTTGT
CGATCAGGATGATCTGGACGAAGAGCATCAGGGGCTCGCGCCAGCCGAACTGTTCGCCAGGCTCAAGGCG
CGTATGCCCGACGGCGAGGATCTCGTCGTGACTCATGGCGATGCCTGCTTGCCGAATATCATGGTGGAAA
ATGGCCGCTTTTCTGGATTCATCGACTGTGGCCGGCTGGGTGTGGCGGACCGCTATCAGGACATAGCGTT
GGCTACCCGTGATATTGCTGAAGAGCTTGGCGGCGAATGGGCTGACCGCTTCCTCGTGCTTTACGGTATC
GCCGCTCCCGATTCGCAGCGCATCGCCTTCTATCGCCTTCTTGACGAGTTCTTCTGAGCGGGTCTGGATC
TAGAGTCAAGCAGATCGTTCAAACATTTGGCAATAAAGTTTCTTAAGATTGAATCCTGTTGCCGGTCTTG
CGATGATTATCATATAATTTCTGTTGAATTACGTTAAGCATGTAATAATTAACATGTAATGCATGACGTT
ATTTATGAGATGGGTTTTTATGATTAGAGTCCCGCAATTATACATTTAATACGCGATAGAAAACAAAATA
TAGCGCGCAAACTAGGATAAATTATCGCGCGCGGTGTCATCTATGTTACTAGATCGACGCTGCAAGAATT
CAAGCTTGGAGGAATTCCAATCCCACAAAAATCTGAGCTTAACAGCACAGTTGCTCCTCTCAGAGCAGAA
TCGGGTATTCAACACCCTCATATCAACTACTACGTTGTGTATAACGGTCCACATGCCGGTATATACGATG
ACTGGGGTTGTACAAAGGCGGCAACAAACGGCGTTCCCGGAGTTGCACACAAGAAATTTGCCACTATTAC
AGAGGCAAGAGCAGCAGCTGACGCGTACACAACAAGTCAGCAAACAGACAGGTTGAACTTCATCCCCAAA
GGAGAAGCTCAACTCAAGCCCAAGAGCTTTGCTAAGGCCCTAACAAGCCCACCAAAGCAAAAAGCCCACT
GGCTCACGCTAGGAACCAAAAGGCCCAGCAGTGATCCAGCCCCAAAAGAGATCTCCTTTGCCCCGGAGAT
TACAATGGACGATTTCCTCTATCTTTACGATCTAGGAAGGAAGTTCGAAGGTGAAGGTGACGACACTATG
TTCACCACTGATAATGAGAAGGTTAGCCTCTTCAATTTCAGAAAGAATGCTGACCCACAGATGGTTAGAG
AGGCCTACGCAGCAAGTCTCATCAAGACGATCTACCCGAGTAACAATCTCCAGGAGATCAAATACCTTCC
CAAGAAGGTTAAAGATGCAGTCAAAAGATTCAGGACTAATTGCATCAAGAACACAGAGAAAGACATATTT
CTCAAGATCAGAAGTACTATTCCAGTATGGACGATTCAAGGCTTGCTTCATAAACCAAGGCAAGTAATAG
AGATTGGAGTCTCTAAAAAGGTAGTTCCTACTGAATCTAAGGCCATGCATGGAGTCTAAGATTCAAATCG
AGGATCTAACAGAACTCGCCGTCAAGACTGGCGAACAGTTCATACAGAGTCTTTTACGACTCAATGACAA
GAAGAAAATCTTCGTCAACATGGTGGAGCACGACACTCTGGTCTACTCCAAAAATGTCAAAGATACAGTC
TCAGAAGATCAAAGGGCTATTGAGACTTTTCAACAAAGGATAATTTCGGGAAACCTCCTCGGATTCCATT
GCCCAGCTATCTGTCACTTCATCGAAAGGACAGTAGAAAAGGAAGGTGGCTCCTACAAATGCCATCATTG
CGATAAAGGAAAGGCTATCATTCAAGATCTCTCTGCCGACAGTGGTCCCAAAGATGGACCCCCACCCACG
AGGAGCATCGTGGAAAAAGAAGAGGTTCCAACCACGTCTACAAAGCAAGTGGATTGATGTGACATCTCCA
CTGACGTAAGGGATGACGCACAATCCCACTATCCTTCGCAAGACCCTTCCTCTATATAAGGAAGTTCATT
TCATTTGGAGAGGACACGCTCGAGTATAAGAGCTCATTTTTACAACAATTACCAACAACAACAAACAACA
AACAACATTACAATTACATTTACAATTATCGATACAATGAAAAACATATTTAGGTCACTTGGACTCAAGT
CAAGCAGAAGCAGTGCTCCGGAGCCAAGCTATCAAGCGCCATCATCTTCTGATAACTCTCCGCAATCATC
GCCGGACCGGTCATCACCTGCTAGGCCTACGACCTTTTCAGGGTTGGCGAGTCGCCCGCGTCGTAAAGCT
GAGTTACTAGCTAGCGAATTGCAGAAAGCGCAATCCTCCAGCGCCAATAATTCAAGCCTGCAGCAATATG
CTAGGAATACATTGAATAACCTGGAGAATGGGATCCAGCCAACTCCTGGCGACACTATGATTGACATCGA
AAATTTGCATGAGGTGGTTGCATCTTATCGCTACGAAGATTTAAATCTGCGCGCATTTAATTCTATAGAA
AATTTCATCGATTCCCTTGAGGCCGGACGTAGTTCGCAAAGTCGGCAACGCGCTATCGTGCGCGATTACC
CTAACGTCCACCACTTCGCAGTTGATGTTAAACATCATGAGAATGGGGCATCTACATTGATTGTTCTTGA
GTCTGCATCAGCCGGGAACGAGATAGCCTTGCCAGGATATACAAAACTCGCATCCATGCTCCGGTCAAAG
TTTGGCGGCAGTGCACGCATGGTGGTGATTGAGGCGGAGGCACAAAAATCCTTGAATGACTGTGTGATTT
TTGCATTGGATTTTGCTTTGGCAGCATATCAGAAGCGTAATAGCGTATTCGAGGGGTGGCATGACAATTT
GGCGAGTCACGGATCAATTGCCGACCAAGGCGAAAGACATAGAAAATATGGTCCGTTTGACTCCGGGCTA
TTTCGTAATCACGGGGTGTTTTTGATTAAGGGGTGGGGTGTGCTTCCACCTATATTTTACAAGCACTGTC
AGTCTCGTGAAGTTCTTCAAGGAGTCGAGAAGAGACAGCCTGGGAGCTTGGATACAAATGTTAGTACGGG
AGGAAATAGAGAGCAGGATGAGTCGCTTTCTGAGCGGATGGAAGCTTTTACAGACAGTCGTGGTTACCGG
CCGAGAAATATTTCAATAGAAACCTCTCGCGCCACAAAAATTCGTCATGCGTTGAGTCGTAGCTAAGCTT
GTCCTGCTTTAATGAGATATGCGAGAAGCCTATGATCGCATGATATTTGCTTTCAATTCTGTTGTGCACG
TTGTAAAAAACCTGAGCATGTGTAGCTCAGATCCTTACCGCCGGTTTCGGTTCATTCTAATGAATATATC
ACCCGTTACTATCGTATTTTTATGAATAATATTCTCCGTTCAATTTACTGATTGTACCCTACTACTTATA
TGTACAATATTAAAATGAAAACAATATATTGTGCTGAATAGGTTTATAGCGACATCTATGATAGAGCGCC
ACAATAACAAACAATTGCGTTTTATTATTACAAATCCAATTTTAAAAAAAGCGGCAGAACCGGTCAAACC
TAAAAGACTGATTACATAAATCTTATTCAAATTTCAAAAGTGCCCCAGGGGCTAGTATCTACGACACACC
GAGCGGCGAACTAATAACGCTCACTGAAGGGAACTCCGGTTCCCCGCCGGCGCGCATGGGTGAGATTCCT
TGAAGTTGAGTATTGGCCGTCCGCTCTACCGAAAGTTACGGGCACCATTCAACCCGGTCCAGCACGGCGG
CCGGGTAACCGACTTGCTGCCCCGAGAATTATGCAGCATTTTTTTGGTGTATGTGGGCCCCAAATGAAGT
GCAGGTCAAACCTTGACAGTGACGACAAATCGTTGGGCGGGTCCAGGGCGAATTTTGCGACAACATGTCG
AGGCTCAGCAGGACCGCTACTAGAGGATGCACATGTGACCGA
Features (pLannotate 1.2.2; 17 found; start..end, strand, type, name):
     32..56      +  misc_feature   RB T-DNA repeat: right border repeat from nopaline C58 T-DNA
    179..767     -  rep_origin     ori: high-copy-number ColE1/pMB1/pBR322/pUC origin of replication
    938..1732    -  CDS            KanR: aminoglycoside phosphotransferase; aphA-3; confers resistance to kanamycin
   1733..1837    -  promoter       AmpR promoter: bla
   1854..1914    -  rep_origin     oriV (fragment): incP origin of replication
   2120..2314    -  rep_origin     pVS1 oriV: origin of replication for the Pseudomonas plasmid pVS1 (Heeb et al., 2000)
   2380..3453    -  CDS            pVS1 RepA: replication protein from the Pseudomonas plasmid pVS1 (Heeb et al., 2000)
   3882..4511    -  CDS            pVS1 StaA: stability protein from the Pseudomonas plasmid pVS1 (Heeb et al., 2000)
   4775..4799    +  misc_feature   LB T-DNA repeat: left border repeat from nopaline C58 T-DNA
   5009..5192    +  promoter       NOS promoter: nopaline synthase promoter NOS promoter
   5213..6004    +  CDS            neo: KKA2_KLEPN - Also known as kan, nptII. Experimental evidence at protein level: Swiss-Prot protein existence level 1. Resistance to kanamycin, neomycin, paromomycin, ribostamycin, butirosin and gentamicin B. From Klebsiella pneumoniae.
   6033..6285    +  terminator     NOS terminator: nopaline synthase terminator and poly(A) signal
   6311..7117    +  CDS            IBMP_CAMVB (fragment): Experimental evidence at protein level: Swiss-Prot protein existence level 1. Enhances the ribosomal termination-reinitiation event leading to the translation of major open reading frames on the polycistronic viral RNAs. From Cauliflower mosaic virus (strain Bari 1) (CaMV).
   7301..7646    +  promoter       CaMV 35S promoter: strong constitutive promoter from cauliflower mosaic virus
   7598..7644    +  promoter       minimal CaMV 35S promoter: minimal 35S promoter from cauliflower mosaic virus
   7675..7728    +  misc_feature   TMV Ω: translational enhancer from the tobacco mosaic virus 5'-leader sequence (Gallie et al., 1988)
   8824..9531    +  terminator     OCS terminator: octopine synthase terminator
