[The description below was written by a language model from this plasmid's Addgene catalogue record and pLannotate feature annotations shown in this document.]
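Description:
pZA72 is a binary T-DNA plant expression vector built on the pICH86988 backbone and intended for in planta gene expression. The presence of nopaline-type left and right border repeats implies Agrobacterium-mediated delivery. Outside the borders, the backbone carries a high-copy ColE1/pUC-type origin for propagation in E. coli, the pVS1 origin with its RepA replication and StaA stability genes for maintenance in Agrobacterium, a small incP oriV fragment, and an aphA-3 kanamycin resistance gene driven by the bla promoter for bacterial selection.

The T-DNA region contains two cassettes. The first is a plant selection marker: the nptII (neo) aminoglycoside phosphotransferase gene under the nopaline synthase promoter and terminator, conferring kanamycin resistance on transformed plant cells. The second is the expression cassette, consisting of the CaMV 35S promoter followed by the tobacco mosaic virus Ω leader, which enhances translation, and closed by the octopine synthase terminator. The annotated fragment of the CaMV inclusion body protein coding sequence just upstream probably reflects extended viral sequence flanking the 35S promoter rather than an expressed gene.

The insert itself was not annotated by the feature tool, but the roughly 1.1 kb unannotated gap between the Ω leader and the OCS terminator is where the catalogue's XopJ4 sequence would sit. The record lists XopJ4 as coming from Xanthomonas perforans, as wild type with its own stop codon, which suggests an untagged protein. The "GG" prefix probably denotes Golden Gate assembly, although the cloning sites are not recorded. The associated publication describes a vector system for studying the ZAR1 resistosome in Nicotiana benthamiana, so the plasmid presumably serves to express XopJ4 in that context.
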