Addgene plasmid #174783: pZA72
Purpose: In planta gene expression
Depositing lab: Sophien Kamoun. Depositing organization: Sainsbury Laboratory, Norwich. Publication: A vector system for fast-forward studies of the HOPZ-ACTIVATED RESISTANCE1 (ZAR1) resistosome in the model plant Nicotiana benthamiana. Harant A, Pai H, Sakai T, Kamoun S, Adachi H. Plant Physiol. 2022 Jan 20;188(1):70-80. doi: 10.1093/plphys/kiab471. PubMed 34633454.
Backbone
  Vector backbone: pICH86988
  Backbone manufacturer: https://www.addgene.org/48076/
  Vector type: Plant Expression
Growth in bacteria
  Bacterial resistance: Kanamycin, 50 μg/mL
  Growth temperature: 37°C
  Growth strain: DH5alpha
  Copy number: High Copy
Gene/Insert
  Gene/Insert name: GG_XopJ4, Kmr plant selection marker
  Species: X. perforans
  Mutation: WT + STOP codon
  Cloning method: Restriction Enzyme; 5′ cloning site unknown (unknown if destroyed); 3′ cloning site unknown (unknown if destroyed)
  Sequencing primers: 5′ NA
Terms and licenses: Academic/Nonprofit Terms; Industry Terms: Not Available to Industry
How to cite: pZA72 was a gift from Sophien Kamoun (Addgene plasmid # 174783 ; http://n2t.net/addgene:174783 ; RRID:Addgene_174783)
